Addgene plasmid #126871: pcDNA3.1 3xF-NHP2
Purpose: Expresses 3xFlag NHP2
Depositing lab: Kathleen Collins. Depositing organization: University of California, Berkeley. Publication: Specificity and stoichiometry of subunit interactions in the human telomerase holoenzyme assembled in vivo. Egan ED, Collins K. Mol Cell Biol. 2010 Jun;30(11):2775-86. doi: 10.1128/MCB.00151-10. Epub 2010 Mar 29. PubMed 20351177.
Backbone
  Vector backbone: pcDNA 3.1
  Vector type: Mammalian Expression
Growth in bacteria
  Bacterial resistance: Ampicillin, 100 μg/mL
  Growth temperature: 37°C
  Growth strain: DH5alpha
  Copy number: Unknown
Gene/Insert
  Gene/Insert name: NHP2 (alt names: DKCB2; NHP2P; NOLA2)
  Species: H. sapiens (human)
  Entrez Gene: NHP2 (a.k.a. DKCB2, NHP2P, NOLA2)
  Tag / fusion protein: 3xFlag (N terminal on insert)
Terms and licenses: Academic/Nonprofit Terms; Industry Terms: Not Available to Industry
How to cite: pcDNA3.1 3xF-NHP2 was a gift from Kathleen Collins (Addgene plasmid # 126871 ; http://n2t.net/addgene:126871 ; RRID:Addgene_126871)
