[The description below was written by a language model from this plasmid's Addgene catalogue record and pLannotate feature annotations shown in this document.]
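Description:
pcDNA3.1 3xF-NHP2 is a mammalian expression plasmid built on the pcDNA 3.1 backbone that produces human NHP2 (also called NOLA2 or DKCB2) carrying an N-terminal 3xFLAG epitope tag. The sequenced construct is about 5.9 kb. In bacteria it is maintained through a high-copy ColE1/pUC-type origin and selected with ampicillin via the β-lactamase gene. An f1 origin is also present, which in principle permits single-stranded DNA production. For mammalian cells, the backbone carries a neomycin/kanamycin phosphotransferase gene driven by the SV40 enhancer/early promoter and terminated by an SV40 polyadenylation signal, the standard arrangement for G418 selection of stable transfectants. The annotation software also flagged several short fragments (a truncated HIV-1 LTR piece, partial ble and lacI sequences, a bom remnant, and lac promoter/operator elements). These look like backbone remnants or short similarity matches rather than functional parts of the design.

The expression cassette consists of the human cytomegalovirus immediate-early enhancer and promoter, followed by a T7 promoter that could support in vitro transcription, then the 3xFLAG coding sequence with its enterokinase cleavage site placed directly upstream of the NHP2 open reading frame, and finally the bovine growth hormone polyadenylation signal. NHP2 is a core protein of H/ACA small nucleolar ribonucleoprotein complexes, which pseudouridylate rRNA, and it is also needed for telomere maintenance. The FLAG tag allows detection and affinity purification of the expressed protein. In line with the associated study on subunit interactions and stoichiometry in human telomerase holoenzyme assembled in vivo, the plasmid is suited to expressing tagged NHP2 in human cells to examine its incorporation into such complexes.
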