Features (pLannotate 1.2.2; 21 found; start..end, strand, type, name):
      7..386     +  enhancer       CMV enhancer: human cytomegalovirus immediate early enhancer
    387..590     +  promoter       CMV promoter: human cytomegalovirus (CMV) immediate early promoter
    586..619     +  LTR            5' LTR (truncated) (fragment): truncated 5' long terminal repeat (LTR) from HIV-1
    635..653     +  promoter       T7 promoter: promoter for bacteriophage T7 RNA polymerase
    676..741     +  CDS            3xFLAG: three tandem FLAG® epitope tags, followed by an enterokinase cleavage site
    748..1206    +  CDS            NHP2: NHP2_HUMAN - Also known as NOLA2. Experimental evidence at protein level: Swiss-Prot protein existence level 1. Required for ribosome biogenesis and telomere maintenance. Part of the H/ACA small nucleolar ribonucleoprotein (H/ACA snoRNP) complex, which catalyzes pseudouridylation of rRNA. This involves the isomerization of uridine such that the ribose is subsequently attached to C5, instead of the normal N1. Each rRNA can contain up to 100 pseudouridine ('psi') residues, which may serve to stabilize the conformation of rRNAs. May also be required for correct processing or intranuclear traffick
   1309..1533    +  polyA_signal   bGH poly(A) signal: bovine growth hormone polyadenylation signal
   1537..1558    +  promoter       SV40 promoter (fragment): SV40 enhancer and early promoter
   1579..2007    +  rep_origin     f1 ori (sequence partly withheld): f1 bacteriophage origin of replication; arrow indicates direction of (+) strand synthesis
   2021..2350    +  promoter       SV40 promoter: SV40 enhancer and early promoter
   2417..3208    +  CDS            neo: KKA2_KLEPN - Also known as kan, nptII. Experimental evidence at protein level: Swiss-Prot protein existence level 1. Resistance to kanamycin, neomycin, paromomycin, ribostamycin, butirosin and gentamicin B. From Klebsiella pneumoniae.
   3232..3390    +  CDS            ble (fragment): BLE_KLEPN - Experimental evidence at protein level: Swiss-Prot protein existence level 1. Binding protein with a strong affinity to the bleomycin family of antibiotics. Binds to CL990; an antimitotic-antibiotic compound. From Klebsiella pneumoniae.
   3385..3506    +  polyA_signal   SV40 poly(A) signal: SV40 polyadenylation signal
   3579..3595    -  protein_bind   lac operator: The lac repressor binds to the lac operator to inhibit transcription in E. coli. This inhibition can be relieved by adding lactose or isopropyl-β-D-thiogalactopyranoside (IPTG). lac repressor encoded by lacI
   3603..3633    -  promoter       lac promoter: promoter for the E. coli lac operon
   3648..3669    -  protein_bind   CAP binding site: CAP binding activates transcription in the presence of cAMP. E. coli catabolite activator protein
   3682..3774    -  CDS            lacI (fragment): lac repressor; lacI; The lac repressor binds to the lac operator to inhibit transcription in E. coli. This inhibition can be relieved by adding lactose or isopropyl-β-D-thiogalactopyranoside (IPTG).
   3957..4545    -  rep_origin     ori: high-copy-number ColE1/pMB1/pBR322/pUC origin of replication
   4716..5576    -  CDS            AmpR: β-lactamase; bla; confers resistance to ampicillin, carbenicillin, and related antibiotics
   5577..5681    -  promoter       AmpR promoter: bla
   5740..5792    -  misc_feature   bom (fragment): basis of mobility region from pBR322
>Addgene plasmid #126871 | pcDNA3.1 3xF-NHP2 | addgene full sequence | sequence record 252988 | Addgene NGS Result
CGCGTTGACATTGATTATTGACTAGTTATTAATAGTAATCAATTACGGGGTCATTAGTTCATAGCCCATA
TATGGAGTTCCGCGTTACATAACTTACGGTAAATGGCCCGCCTGGCTGACCGCCCAACGACCCCCGCCCA
TTGACGTCAATAATGACGTATGTTCCCATAGTAACGCCAATAGGGACTTTCCATTGACGTCAATGGGTGG
AGTATTTACGGTAAACTGCCCACTTGGCAGTACATCAAGTGTATCATATGCCAAGTACGCCCCCTATTGA
CGTCAATGACGGTAAATGGCCCGCCTGGCATTATGCCCAGTACATGACCTTATGGGACTTTCCTACTTGG
CAGTACATCTACGTATTAGTCATCGCTATTACCATGGTGATGCGGTTTTGGCAGTACATCAATGGGCGTG
GATAGCGGTTTGACTCACGGGGATTTCCAAGTCTCCACCCCATTGACGTCAATGGGAGTTTGTTTTGGCA
CCAAAATCAACGGGACTTTCCAAAATGTCGTAACAACTCCGCCCCATTGACGCAAATGGGCGGTAGGCGT
GTACGGTGGGAGGTCTATATAAGCAGAGCTCTCTGGCTAACTAGAGAACCCACTGCTTACTGGCTTATCG
AAATTAATACGACTCACTATAGGGAGACCCAAGCTGGCTAGCATGGACTACAAAGACCATGACGGTGATT
ATAAAGATCATGACATCGATTACAAGGATGACGATGACAAGAAGCTTATGACCAAAATAAAGGCAGATCC
CGACGGGCCCGAGGCTCAGGCGGAGGCGTGTTCCGGGGAGCGCACCTACCAGGAGCTGCTGGTCAACCAG
AACCCCATCGCGCAGCCCCTGGCTTCTCGCCGCCTCACGCGGAAGCTCTACAAATGCATCAAGAAAGCGG
TGAAGCAGAAGCAGATTCGGCGCGGGGTGAAAGAGGTTCAGAAATTTGTCAACAAAGGAGAAAAAGGGAT
CATGGTTTTGGCAGGAGACACACTGCCCATTGAGGTATACTGCCATCTCCCAGTCATGTGTGAGGACCGA
AATTTGCCCTATGTCTATATCCCCTCTAAGACGGACCTGGGTGCAGCCGCAGGCTCCAAGCGCCCCACCT
GTGTGATAATGGTCAAGCCCCATGAGGAGTACCAGGAGGCTTACGATGAGTGCCTGGAGGAGGTGCAGTC
CCTGCCCCTACCCCTATGAGGATCCACTAGTCCAGTGTGGTGGAATTCTGCAGATATCCAGCACAGTGGC
GGCCGCTCGAGTCTAGAGGGCCCGTTTAAACCCGCTGATCAGCCTCGACTGTGCCTTCTAGTTGCCAGCC
ATCTGTTGTTTGCCCCTCCCCCGTGCCTTCCTTGACCCTGGAAGGTGCCACTCCCACTGTCCTTTCCTAA
TAAAATGAGGAAATTGCATCGCATTGTCTGAGTAGGTGTCATTCTATTCTGGGGGGTGGGGTGGGGCAGG
ACAGCAAGGGGGAGGATTGGGAAGACAATAGCAGGCATGCTGGGGATGCGGTGGGCTCTATGGCTTCTGA
GGCGGAAAGAACCAGCTGGGGCTCTAGGGGGTATCCCC
[124 nt withheld, positions 1579-1702]
C
[91 nt withheld, positions 1704-1794]
A
[49 nt withheld, positions 1796-1844]
CCTTTGACGTTGGAGTCCACGTTCTTT
[37 nt withheld, positions 1872-1908]
ACCCTATCTCGGTCTATTCTTTTGATTTATAAGGGATTTTGCCGATTTCGGCCTATTGGTTAAAAAATGA
GCTGATTTAACAAAAATTTAACGCGAATTAATTCTGTGGAATGTGTGTCAGTTAGGGTGTGGAAAGTCCC
CAGGCTCCCCAGCAGGCAGAAGTATGCAAAGCATGCATCTCAATTAGTCAGCAACCAGGTGTGGAAAGTC
CCCAGGCTCCCCAGCAGGCAGAAGTATGCAAAGCATGCATCTCAATTAGTCAGCAACCATAGTCCCGCCC
CTAACTCCGCCCATCCCGCCCCTAACTCCGCCCAGTTCCGCCCATTCTCCGCCCCATGGCTGACTAATTT
TTTTTATTTATGCAGAGGCCGAGGCCGCCTCTGCCTCTGAGCTATTCCAGAAGTAGTGAGGAGGCTTTTT
TGGAGGCCTAGGCTTTTGCAAAAAGCTCCCGGGAGCTTGTATATCCATTTTCGGATCTGATCAAGAGACA
GGATGAGGATCGTTTCGCATGATTGAACAAGATGGATTGCACGCAGGTTCTCCGGCCGCTTGGGTGGAGA
GGCTATTCGGCTATGACTGGGCACAACAGACAATCGGCTGCTCTGATGCCGCCGTGTTCCGGCTGTCAGC
GCAGGGGCGCCCGGTTCTTTTTGTCAAGACCGACCTGTCCGGTGCCCTGAATGAACTGCAGGACGAGGCA
GCGCGGCTATCGTGGCTGGCCACGACGGGCGTTCCTTGCGCAGCTGTGCTCGACGTTGTCACTGAAGCGG
GAAGGGACTGGCTGCTATTGGGCGAAGTGCCGGGGCAGGATCTCCTGTCATCTCACCTTGCTCCTGCCGA
GAAAGTATCCATCATGGCTGATGCAATGCGGCGGCTGCATACGCTTGATCCGGCTACCTGCCCATTCGAC
CACCAAGCGAAACATCGCATCGAGCGAGCACGTACTCGGATGGAAGCCGGTCTTGTCGATCAGGATGATC
TGGACGAAGAGCATCAGGGGCTCGCGCCAGCCGAACTGTTCGCCAGGCTCAAGGCGCGCATGCCCGACGG
CGAGGATCTCGTCGTGACCCATGGCGATGCCTGCTTGCCGAATATCATGGTGGAAAATGGCCGCTTTTCT
GGATTCATCGACTGTGGCCGGCTGGGTGTGGCGGACCGCTATCAGGACATAGCGTTGGCTACCCGTGATA
TTGCTGAAGAGCTTGGCGGCGAATGGGCTGACCGCTTCCTCGTGCTTTACGGTATCGCCGCTCCCGATTC
GCAGCGCATCGCCTTCTATCGCCTTCTTGACGAGTTCTTCTGAGCGGGACTCTGGGGTTCGAAATGACCG
ACCAAGCGACGCCCAACCTGCCATCACGAGATTTCGATTCCACCGCCGCCTTCTATGAAAGGTTGGGCTT
CGGAATCGTTTTCCGGGACGCCGGCTGGATGATCCTCCAGCGCGGGGATCTCATGCTGGAGTTCTTCGCC
CACCCCAACTTGTTTATTGCAGCTTATAATGGTTACAAATAAAGCAATAGCATCACAAATTTCACAAATA
AAGCATTTTTTTCACTGCATTCTAGTTGTGGTTTGTCCAAACTCATCAATGTATCTTATCATGTCTGTAT
ACCGTCGACCTCTAGCTAGAGCTTGGCGTAATCATGGTCATAGCTGTTTCCTGTGTGAAATTGTTATCCG
CTCACAATTCCACACAACATACGAGCCGGAAGCATAAAGTGTAAAGCCTGGGGTGCCTAATGAGTGAGCT
AACTCACATTAATTGCGTTGCGCTCACTGCCCGCTTTCCAGTCGGGAAACCTGTCGTGCCAGCTGCATTA
ATGAATCGGCCAACGCGCGGGGAGAGGCGGTTTGCGTATTGGGCGCTCTTCCGCTTCCTCGCTCACTGAC
TCGCTGCGCTCGGTCGTTCGGCTGCGGCGAGCGGTATCAGCTCACTCAAAGGCGGTAATACGGTTATCCA
CAGAATCAGGGGATAACGCAGGAAAGAACATGTGAGCAAAAGGCCAGCAAAAGGCCAGGAACCGTAAAAA
GGCCGCGTTGCTGGCGTTTTTCCATAGGCTCCGCCCCCCTGACGAGCATCACAAAAATCGACGCTCAAGT
CAGAGGTGGCGAAACCCGACAGGACTATAAAGATACCAGGCGTTTCCCCCTGGAAGCTCCCTCGTGCGCT
CTCCTGTTCCGACCCTGCCGCTTACCGGATACCTGTCCGCCTTTCTCCCTTCGGGAAGCGTGGCGCTTTC
TCATAGCTCACGCTGTAGGTATCTCAGTTCGGTGTAGGTCGTTCGCTCCAAGCTGGGCTGTGTGCACGAA
CCCCCCGTTCAGCCCGACCGCTGCGCCTTATCCGGTAACTATCGTCTTGAGTCCAACCCGGTAAGACACG
ACTTATCGCCACTGGCAGCAGCCACTGGTAACAGGATTAGCAGAGCGAGGTATGTAGGCGGTGCTACAGA
GTTCTTGAAGTGGTGGCCTAACTACGGCTACACTAGAAGAACAGTATTTGGTATCTGCGCTCTGCTGAAG
CCAGTTACCTTCGGAAAAAGAGTTGGTAGCTCTTGATCCGGCAAACAAACCACCGCTGGTAGCGGTGGTT
TTTTTGTTTGCAAGCAGCAGATTACGCGCAGAAAAAAAGGATCTCAAGAAGATCCTTTGATCTTTTCTAC
GGGGTCTGACGCTCAGTGGAACGAAAACTCACGTTAAGGGATTTTGGTCATGAGATTATCAAAAAGGATC
TTCACCTAGATCCTTTTAAATTAAAAATGAAGTTTTAAATCAATCTAAAGTATATATGAGTAAACTTGGT
CTGACAGTTACCAATGCTTAATCAGTGAGGCACCTATCTCAGCGATCTGTCTATTTCGTTCATCCATAGT
TGCCTGACTCCCCGTCGTGTAGATAACTACGATACGGGAGGGCTTACCATCTGGCCCCAGTGCTGCAATG
ATACCGCGAGACCCACGCTCACCGGCTCCAGATTTATCAGCAATAAACCAGCCAGCCGGAAGGGCCGAGC
GCAGAAGTGGTCCTGCAACTTTATCCGCCTCCATCCAGTCTATTAATTGTTGCCGGGAAGCTAGAGTAAG
TAGTTCGCCAGTTAATAGTTTGCGCAACGTTGTTGCCATTGCTACAGGCATCGTGGTGTCACGCTCGTCG
TTTGGTATGGCTTCATTCAGCTCCGGTTCCCAACGATCAAGGCGAGTTACATGATCCCCCATGTTGTGCA
AAAAAGCGGTTAGCTCCTTCGGTCCTCCGATCGTTGTCAGAAGTAAGTTGGCCGCAGTGTTATCACTCAT
GGTTATGGCAGCACTGCATAATTCTCTTACTGTCATGCCATCCGTAAGATGCTTTTCTGTGACTGGTGAG
TACTCAACCAAGTCATTCTGAGAATAGTGTATGCGGCGACCGAGTTGCTCTTGCCCGGCGTCAATACGGG
ATAATACCGCGCCACATAGCAGAACTTTAAAAGTGCTCATCATTGGAAAACGTTCTTCGGGGCGAAAACT
CTCAAGGATCTTACCGCTGTTGAGATCCAGTTCGATGTAACCCACTCGTGCACCCAACTGATCTTCAGCA
TCTTTTACTTTCACCAGCGTTTCTGGGTGAGCAAAAACAGGAAGGCAAAATGCCGCAAAAAAGGGAATAA
GGGCGACACGGAAATGTTGAATACTCATACTCTTCCTTTTTCAATATTATTGAAGCATTTATCAGGGTTA
TTGTCTCATGAGCGGATACATATTTGAATGTATTTAGAAAAATAAACAAATAGGGGTTCCGCGCACATTT
CCCCGAAAAGTGCCACCTGACGTCGACGGATCGGGAGATCTCCCGATCCCCTATGGTGCACTCTCAGTAC
AATCTGCTCTGATGCCGCATAGTTAAGCCAGTATCTGCTCCCTGCTTGTGTGTTGGAGGTCGCTGAGTAG
TGCGCGAGCAAAATTTAAGCTACAACAAGGCAAGGCTTGACCGACAATTGCATGAAGAATCTGCTTAGGG
TTAGGCGTTTTGCGCTGCTTCGCGATGTACGGGCCAGATATA
